Addgene plasmid #24380: GST-FOXO4
Depositing lab: Anne Brunet. Depositing organization: Stanford University.
Backbone
  Vector backbone: pGEX-4T3
  Backbone size w/o insert (bp): 4968
  Vector type: Bacterial Expression
Growth in bacteria
  Bacterial resistance: Ampicillin, 100 μg/mL
  Growth temperature: 37°C
  Growth strain: DH5alpha
  Copy number: High Copy
Gene/Insert
  Gene/Insert name: FOXO4
  Species: M. musculus (mouse)
  Insert size (bp): 1500
  Entrez Gene: FOXO4 (a.k.a. AFX, AFX1, MLLT7)
  Tag / fusion protein: GST (N terminal on backbone)
  Cloning method: Restriction Enzyme
  Sequencing primers: 5′ pGEX5'
Terms and licenses: Academic/Nonprofit Terms; Industry Terms: Not Available to Industry
How to cite: GST-FOXO4 was a gift from Anne Brunet (Addgene plasmid # 24380 ; http://n2t.net/addgene:24380 ; RRID:Addgene_24380)
