[The description below was written by a language model from this plasmid's Addgene catalogue record.]
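Description:
GST-FOXO4 is a bacterial expression plasmid built on the pGEX-4T3 backbone (about 5 kb without insert) and carries a roughly 1.5 kb FOXO4 insert. The record lists the species as mouse, while the linked gene entry uses the symbol FOXO4 with the aliases AFX, AFX1 and MLLT7. The insert was placed by restriction enzyme cloning downstream of the glutathione S-transferase coding sequence supplied by the backbone, so the forkhead transcription factor is produced as an N-terminal GST fusion protein. The plasmid is selected with ampicillin and is recorded as high copy in E. coli.

No feature table is provided, so the regulatory elements are not explicitly listed. As general background, pGEX-4T series vectors drive the GST fusion from the IPTG-inducible tac promoter, carry a lacI repressor gene to keep expression controlled, and encode a thrombin cleavage site between GST and the cloning site so the tag can be removed after purification. The exact restriction sites used and the precise boundaries of the FOXO4 coding region are not stated in the record.

Constructs of this type are typically used to produce recombinant protein in bacteria and purify it on glutathione affinity resin. The purified protein can then serve in pull-down interaction assays, as a substrate for in vitro kinase or other modification assays, or in DNA-binding studies. The record does not specify the particular application intended.
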