>Addgene plasmid #24380 | GST-FOXO4 | addgene partial sequence | sequence record 30073 | 24380 with pGEX-5
CGGATCTGGTTCCGCGTGGATCCCCGAATTCGGATCCAGAGAATAAGAAGTCAGCCACAGGGGCTGCCGC
GATCCTAGACCTCGATCCCGACTTCGAACCCCAGAGCCGTCCGCGATCCTGCACCTGGCCCCTTCCTCGA
CCAGACCTCGCTACGGAGCCACACGAACCGTCCGAGGTGGAGCCCAGTCTGGGACAGAAGGTACCCACGG
AGGGACACTCCGAACCGATCCTGTTGCCCTCTCGGCTCCCAGAGCCGGCAGGGGGCCCCCAGCCGGGAAT
CCTGGGGGCTGTAACAGGTCCTCGGAAGGGAGGCTCCCGCCGGAATGCCTGGGGAAATCAGTCATATGCA
GAACTCATCAGCCAGGCCATTGAAAGCGCCCCGGAGAAGCGGCTGACACTCGCCCAGATCTACGAATGGA
TGGTCCGCACGGTGCCCTACTTCAAGGACAAGGGTGACAGCAACAGCTCGGCAGGATGGAAGAACTCCAT
CCGTCACAACCTGTCCTTGCACAGCAAGTTCATCAAGGTTCACAACGAGGCCACTGGCAAGAGCTCTTGG
TGGATGCTGAAACCCCGATGGCGGCAAGGGTGGCAAGGCACCCCGCCGCAGGGCTGCCTCCATGGATAGC
AGCAGCAAGCTGCTCCGGG
